Addgene plasmid #60618: myc-actin-NES-1
Purpose: Encodes MYC tagged beta-actin with a mutation in the NES
Depositing lab: Primal de Lanerolle. Depositing organization: University of Illinois at Chicago. Publication: SUMOylation of nuclear actin. Hofmann WA, Arduini A, Nicol SM, Camacho CJ, Lessard JL, Fuller-Pace FV, de Lanerolle P. J Cell Biol. 2009 Jul 27;186(2):193-200. doi: 10.1083/jcb.200905016. PubMed 19635839.
Backbone
  Vector backbone: pSG5
  Backbone manufacturer: Agilent
  Vector type: Mammalian Expression, Bacterial Expression
Growth in bacteria
  Bacterial resistance: Ampicillin, 100 μg/mL
  Growth temperature: 37°C
  Growth strain: DH5alpha
  Copy number: High Copy
Gene/Insert
  Gene/Insert name: Beta-actin
  Species: H. sapiens (human)
  Mutation: I178A, L180A
  GenBank ID: NM_001101.3
  Entrez Gene: ACTB (a.k.a. BKRNS, BNS, BRWS1, CSMH, DDS1, PS1TP5BP1, THC8)
  Tag / fusion protein: MYC (N terminal on insert)
Terms and licenses: Academic/Nonprofit Terms; Industry Terms: Not Available to Industry
How to cite: myc-actin-NES-1 was a gift from Primal de Lanerolle (Addgene plasmid # 60618 ; http://n2t.net/addgene:60618 ; RRID:Addgene_60618)
