[The description below was written by a language model from this plasmid's Addgene catalogue record.]
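Description:
myc-actin-NES-1 is an expression plasmid built on the commercial pSG5 backbone, catalogued for both mammalian and bacterial expression. It is maintained in E. coli as a high-copy plasmid under ampicillin selection. The record does not list the promoter or other regulatory elements, and no feature table is available. pSG5 is generally known as a vector that drives inserts from the SV40 early promoter with an intron and an SV40 polyadenylation signal, and that also carries a T7 promoter for in vitro transcription, but these parts are not confirmed here for this particular construct. No mammalian selection marker is recorded, which fits use by transient transfection.

The insert is human beta-actin (ACTB) carrying an N-terminal MYC epitope tag, which allows the exogenous protein to be distinguished from abundant endogenous actin by immunoblotting, immunoprecipitation or immunofluorescence with anti-MYC antibodies. The coding sequence bears two alanine substitutions, I178A and L180A, described as a mutation in the nuclear export signal (NES). The name suggests this is one of more than one NES site in actin, though the record does not elaborate. Replacing hydrophobic residues in a leucine-rich NES is a standard way of impairing recognition by the export machinery, so the mutant would be expected to be retained in the nucleus more than wild-type actin. The associated work concerns SUMOylation of nuclear actin, and the construct is suited to studying nucleocytoplasmic shuttling, nuclear retention and modification of actin in transfected mammalian cells, typically alongside wild-type tagged actin as a comparison.
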