>Addgene plasmid #60618 | myc-actin-NES-1 | addgene partial sequence | sequence record 99316 | pCAG-F 5'-GCAACGTGCTGGTTATTGTG-3'
AGATGTAATACGACTCACTATAGGGCGAATTGGCCGCGGTTACCAACATGGAACAAAAACTCATCTCAGA
AGAGGATCTGAATCGATCCATGAATTCTAGTGGATCCATGGATGATGATATCGCCGCGCTCGTCGTCGAC
AACGGCTCCGGCATGTGCAAGGCCGGCTTCGCGGGCGACGATGCCCCCCGGGCCGTCTTCCCCTCCATCG
TGGGGCGCCCCAGGCACCAGGGCGTGATGGTGGGCATGGGTCAGAAGGATTCCTATGTGGGCGACGAGGC
CCAGAGCAAGAGAGGCATCCTCACCCTGAAGTACCCCATCGAGCACGGCATCGTCACCAACTGGGACGAC
ATGGAGAAAATCTGGCACCACACCTTCTACAATGAGCTGCGTGTGGCTCCCGAGGAGCACCCCGTGCTGC
TGACCGAGGCCCCCCTGAACCCCAAGGCCAACCGCGAGAAGATGACCCAGATCATGTTTGAGACCTTCAA
CACCCCAGCCATGTACGTTGCTATCCAGGCTGTGCTATCCCTGTACGCCTCTGGCCGTACCACTGGCATC
GTGATGGACTCCGGTGACGGGGTCACCCACACTGTGCCCATCTACGAGGGGTATGCCCTCCCCCATGCCA
TCCTGCGTGCGGACGCGGCTGGCCGGGACCTGACTGACTACCTCATGAAGATCCTCACCGAGCGCGGCTA
CAGCTTCACCACCACGGCCGAGCGGGAAATCGTGCGTGACATTAAGGAGAAGCTGTGCTACGTCGCCCTG
GACTTCGAGCAAGAGATGGCCACGGCTGCTTCCAGCTCCTCCCTGGAGAAGAGCTACGAGCTGCCTGACG
GCCAGGTCATCACCATTGGCAATGAGCGGTTCCGCTG
