>Addgene plasmid #60618 | myc-actin-NES-1 | addgene partial sequence | sequence record 99317 | SV40pA-R 5'-GAAATTTGTGATGCTATTGC-3'
GTTCTGCTTTAATAAGATCTGGATCGGGCCCCCCCTCGAGGTCGACGGTATCGATAAGCTTCTAGAAGCA
TTTGCGGTGGACGATGGAGGGGCCGGACTCGTCATACTCCTGCTTGCTGATCCACATCTGCTGGAAGGTG
GACAGCGAGGCCAGGATGGAGCCGCCGATCCACACGGAGTACTTGCGCTCAGGAGGAGCAATGATCTTGA
TCTTCATTGTGCTGGGTGCCAGGGCAGTGATCTCCTTCTGCATCCTGTCGGCAATGCCAGGGTACATGGT
GGTGCCGCCAGACAGCACTGTGTTGGCGTACAGGTCTTTGCGGATGTCCACGTCACACTTCATGATGGAG
TTGAAGGTAGTTTCGTGGATGCCACAGGACTCCATGCCCAGGAAGGAAGGCTGGAAGAGTGCCTCAGGGC
AGCGGAACCGCTCATTGCCAATGGTGATGACCTGGCCGTCAGGCAGCTCGTAGCTCTTCTCCAGGGAGGA
GCTGGAAGCAGCCGTGGCCATCTCTTGCTCGAAGTCCAGGGCGACGTAGCACAGCTTCTCCTTAATGTCA
CGCACGATTTCCCGCTCGGCCGTGGTGGTGAAGCTGTAGCCGCGCTCGGTGAGGATCTTCATGAGGTAGT
CAGTCAGGTCCCGGCCAGCCGCGTCCGCACGCAGGATGGCATGGGGGAGGGCATACCCCTCGTAGATGGG
CACAGTGTGGGTGACCCCGTCACCGGAGTCCATCACGATGCCAGTGGTACGGCCAGAGGCGTACAGGGAT
AGCACAGCCTGGATAGCAACGTACATGGCT
